>Addgene plasmid #35937 | pcDNA-Wnt9A-V5 | depositor full sequence | sequence record 44203 | pcDNA-Wnt9A-V5 sequence 6636 bps
GACGGATCGGGAGATCTCCCGATCCCCTATGGTCGACTCTCAGTACAATCTGCTCTGATGCCGCATAGTT
AAGCCAGTATCTGCTCCCTGCTTGTGTGTTGGAGGTCGCTGAGTAGTGCGCGAGCAAAATTTAAGCTACA
ACAAGGCAAGGCTTGACCGACAATTGCATGAAGAATCTGCTTAGGGTTAGGCGTTTTGCGCTGCTTCGCG
ATGTACGGGCCAGATATACGCGTTGACATTGATTATTGACTAGTTATTAATAGTAATCAATTACGGGGTC
ATTAGTTCATAGCCCATATATGGAGTTCCGCGTTACATAACTTACGGTAAATGGCCCGCCTGGCTGACCG
CCCAACGACCCCCGCCCATTGACGTCAATAATGACGTATGTTCCCATAGTAACGCCAATAGGGACTTTCC
ATTGACGTCAATGGGTGGACTATTTACGGTAAACTGCCCACTTGGCAGTACATCAAGTGTATCATATGCC
AAGTACGCCCCCTATTGACGTCAATGACGGTAAATGGCCCGCCTGGCATTATGCCCAGTACATGACCTTA
TGGGACTTTCCTACTTGGCAGTACATCTACGTATTAGTCATCGCTATTACCATGGTGATGCGGTTTTGGC
AGTACATCAATGGGCGTGGATAGCGGTTTGACTCACGGGGATTTCCAAGTCTCCACCCCATTGACGTCAA
TGGGAGTTTGTTTTGGCACCAAAATCAACGGGACTTTCCAAAATGTCGTAACAACTCCGCCCCATTGACG
CAAATGGGCGGTAGGCGTGTACGGTGGGAGGTCTATATAAGCAGAGCTCTCTGGCTAACTAGAGAACCCA
CTGCTTACTGGCTTATCGAAATTAATACGACTCACTATAGGGAGACCCAAGCTGGCTAGTTAAGCTATCA
ACAAGTTTGTACAAAAAAGCAGGCTCCGCGGCCGCCCCCTTCACCATGCTGGATGGGTCCCCGCTGGCGC
GCTGGCTGGCCGCGGCCTTCGGGCTGACGCTGCTGCTCGCCGCGCTGCGCCCTTCGGCCGCCTACTTCGG
GCTGACGGGCAGCGAGCCCCTGACCATCCTCCCGCTGACCCTGGAGCCAGAGGCGGCTGCCCAGGCGCAC
TACAAGGCCTGCGACCGGCTGAAGCTGGAGCGGAAGCAGCGGCGCATGTGCCGCCGGGACCCGGGCGTGG
CAGAGACGCTGGTGGAGGCCGTGAGCATGAGTGCGCTCGAGTGCCAGTTCCAGTTCCGCTTTGAGCGCTG
GAACTGCACGCTGGAGGGCCGCTACCGGGCCAGCCTGCTCAAGCGAGGCTTCAAGGAGACTGCCTTCCTC
TATGCCATCTCCTCGGCTGGCCTGACGCACGCACTGGCCAAGGCGTGCAGCGCGGGCCGCATGGAGCGCT
GTACCTGCGATGAGGCACCCGACCTGGAGAACCGTGAGGCCTGGCAGTGGGGGGGCTGCGGAGACAACCT
TAAGTACAGCAGCAAGTTCGTCAAGGAGTTCCTGGGCAGACGGTCAAGCAAGGATCTGCGAGCCCGTGTG
GACTTCCACAACAACCTCGTGGGTGTGAAGGTGATCAAGGCTGGGGTGGAGACCACCTGCAAGTGCCACG
GCGTGTCAGGCTCATGCACGGTGCGGACCTGCTGGCGGCAGTTGGCGCCTTTCCATGAGGTGGGCAAGCA
TCTGAAGCACAAGTATGAGACGGCACTCAAGGTGGGCAGCACCACCAATGAAGCTGCCGGCGAGGCAGGT
GCCATCTCCCCACCACGGGGCCGTGCCTCGGGGGCAGGTGGCAGCGACCCGCTGCCCCGCACTCCAGAGC
TGGTGCACCTGGATGACTCGCCTAGCTTCTGCCTGGCTGGCCGCTTCTCCCCGGGCACCGCTGGCCGTAG
GTGCCACCGTGAGAAGAACTGCGAGAGCATCTGCTGTGGCCGCGGCCATAACACACAGAGCCGGGTGGTG
ACAAGGCCCTGCCAGTGCCAGGTGCGTTGGTGCTGCTATGTGGAGTGCAGGCAGTGCACGCAGCGTGAGG
AGGTCTACACCTGCAAGGGCTGCATTCTGAAGGGTGGGCGCGCCGACCCAGCTTTCTTGTACAAAGTGGT
TGATCTAGAGGGCCCGCGGTTCGAAGGTAAGCCTATCCCTAACCCTCTCCTCGGTCTCGATTCTACGCGT
ACCGGTTAGTAATGAGTTTAAACGGGGGAGGCTAACTGAAACACGGAAGGAGACAATACCGGAAGGAACC
CGCGCTATGACGGCAATAAAAAGACAGAATAAAACGCACGGGTGTTGGGTCGTTTGTTCATAAACGCGGG
GTTCGGTCCCAGGGCTGGCACTCTGTCGATACCCCACCGAGACCCCATTGGGGCCAATACGCCCGCGTTT
CTTCCTTTTCCCCACCCCACCCCCCAAGTTCGGGTGAAGGCCCAGGGCTCGCAGCCAACGTCGGGGCGGC
AGGCCCTGCCATAGCAGATCTGCGCAGCTGGGGCTCTAGGGGGTATCCCC
[124 nt withheld, positions 2501-2624]
C
[32 nt withheld, positions 2626-2657]
CA
[57 nt withheld, positions 2660-2716]
A
[49 nt withheld, positions 2718-2766]
CCTTTGACGTTGGAGTCCACGTTCTTT
[37 nt withheld, positions 2794-2830]
ACCCTATCTCGGTCTATTCTTTTGATTTATAAGGGATTTTGGGGATTTCGGCCTATTGGTTAAAAAATGA
GCTGATTTAACAAAAATTTAACGCGAATTAATTCTGTGGAATGTGTGTCAGTTAGGGTGTGGAAAGTCCC
CAGGCTCCCCAGCAGGCAGAAGTATGCAAAGCATGCATCTCAATTAGTCAGCAACCAGGTGTGGAAAGTC
CCCAGGCTCCCCAGCAGGCAGAAGTATGCAAAGCATGCATCTCAATTAGTCAGCAACCATAGTCCCGCCC
CTAACTCCGCCCATCCCGCCCCTAACTCCGCCCAGTTCCGCCCATTCTCCGCCCCATGGCTGACTAATTT
TTTTTATTTATGCAGAGGCCGAGGCCGCCTCTGCCTCTGAGCTATTCCAGAAGTAGTGAGGAGGCTTTTT
TGGAGGCCTAGGCTTTTGCAAAAAGCTCCCGGGAGCTTGTATATCCATTTTCGGATCTGATCAAGAGACA
GGATGAGGATCGTTTCGCATGATTGAACAAGATGGATTGCACGCAGGTTCTCCGGCCGCTTGGGTGGAGA
GGCTATTCGGCTATGACTGGGCACAACAGACAATCGGCTGCTCTGATGCCGCCGTGTTCCGGCTGTCAGC
GCAGGGGCGCCCGGTTCTTTTTGTCAAGACCGACCTGTCCGGTGCCCTGAATGAACTGCAGGACGAGGCA
GCGCGGCTATCGTGGCTGGCCACGACGGGCGTTCCTTGCGCAGCTGTGCTCGACGTTGTCACTGAAGCGG
GAAGGGACTGGCTGCTATTGGGCGAAGTGCCGGGGCAGGATCTCCTGTCATCTCACCTTGCTCCTGCCGA
GAAAGTATCCATCATGGCTGATGCAATGCGGCGGCTGCATACGCTTGATCCGGCTACCTGCCCATTCGAC
CACCAAGCGAAACATCGCATCGAGCGAGCACGTACTCGGATGGAAGCCGGTCTTGTCGATCAGGATGATC
TGGACGAAGAGCATCAGGGGCTCGCGCCAGCCGAACTGTTCGCCAGGCTCAAGGCGCGCATGCCCGACGG
CGAGGATCTCGTCGTGACCCATGGCGATGCCTGCTTGCCGAATATCATGGTGGAAAATGGCCGCTTTTCT
GGATTCATCGACTGTGGCCGGCTGGGTGTGGCGGACCGCTATCAGGACATAGCGTTGGCTACCCGTGATA
TTGCTGAAGAGCTTGGCGGCGAATGGGCTGACCGCTTCCTCGTGCTTTACGGTATCGCCGCTCCCGATTC
GCAGCGCATCGCCTTCTATCGCCTTCTTGACGAGTTCTTCTGAGCGGGACTCTGGGGTTCGCGAAATGAC
CGACCAAGCGACGCCCAACCTGCCATCACGAGATTTCGATTCCACCGCCGCCTTCTATGAAAGGTTGGGC
TTCGGAATCGTTTTCCGGGACGCCGGCTGGATGATCCTCCAGCGCGGGGATCTCATGCTGGAGTTCTTCG
CCCACCCCAACTTGTTTATTGCAGCTTATAATGGTTACAAATAAAGCAATAGCATCACAAATTTCACAAA
TAAAGCATTTTTTTCACTGCATTCTAGTTGTGGTTTGTCCAAACTCATCAATGTATCTTATCATGTCTGT
ATACCGTCGACCTCTAGCTAGAGCTTGGCGTAATCATGGTCATAGCTGTTTCCTGTGTGAAATTGTTATC
CGCTCACAATTCCACACAACATACGAGCCGGAAGCATAAAGTGTAAAGCCTGGGGTGCCTAATGAGTGAG
CTAACTCACATTAATTGCGTTGCGCTCACTGCCCGCTTTCCAGTCGGGAAACCTGTCGTGCCAGCTGCAT
TAATGAATCGGCCAACGCGCGGGGAGAGGCGGTTTGCGTATTGGGCGCTCTTCCGCTTCCTCGCTCACTG
ACTCGCTGCGCTCGGTCGTTCGGCTGCGGCGAGCGGTATCAGCTCACTCAAAGGCGGTAATACGGTTATC
CACAGAATCAGGGGATAACGCAGGAAAGAACATGTGAGCAAAAGGCCAGCAAAAGGCCAGGAACCGTAAA
AAGGCCGCGTTGCTGGCGTTTTTCCATAGGCTCCGCCCCCCTGACGAGCATCACAAAAATCGACGCTCAA
GTCAGAGGTGGCGAAACCCGACAGGACTATAAAGATACCAGGCGTTTCCCCCTGGAAGCTCCCTCGTGCG
CTCTCCTGTTCCGACCCTGCCGCTTACCGGATACCTGTCCGCCTTTCTCCCTTCGGGAAGCGTGGCGCTT
TCTCAATGCTCACGCTGTAGGTATCTCAGTTCGGTGTAGGTCGTTCGCTCCAAGCTGGGCTGTGTGCACG
AACCCCCCGTTCAGCCCGACCGCTGCGCCTTATCCGGTAACTATCGTCTTGAGTCCAACCCGGTAAGACA
CGACTTATCGCCACTGGCAGCAGCCACTGGTAACAGGATTAGCAGAGCGAGGTATGTAGGCGGTGCTACA
GAGTTCTTGAAGTGGTGGCCTAACTACGGCTACACTAGAAGGACAGTATTTGGTATCTGCGCTCTGCTGA
AGCCAGTTACCTTCGGAAAAAGAGTTGGTAGCTCTTGATCCGGCAAACAAACCACCGCTGGTAGCGGTGG
TTTTTTTGTTTGCAAGCAGCAGATTACGCGCAGAAAAAAAGGATCTCAAGAAGATCCTTTGATCTTTTCT
ACGGGGTCTGACGCTCAGTGGAACGAAAACTCACGTTAAGGGATTTTGGTCATGAGATTATCAAAAAGGA
TCTTCACCTAGATCCTTTTAAATTAAAAATGAAGTTTTAAATCAATCTAAAGTATATATGAGTAAACTTG
GTCTGACAGTTACCAATGCTTAATCAGTGAGGCACCTATCTCAGCGATCTGTCTATTTCGTTCATCCATA
GTTGCCTGACTCCCCGTCGTGTAGATAACTACGATACGGGAGGGCTTACCATCTGGCCCCAGTGCTGCAA
TGATACCGCGAGACCCACGCTCACCGGCTCCAGATTTATCAGCAATAAACCAGCCAGCCGGAAGGGCCGA
GCGCAGAAGTGGTCCTGCAACTTTATCCGCCTCCATCCAGTCTATTAATTGTTGCCGGGAAGCTAGAGTA
AGTAGTTCGCCAGTTAATAGTTTGCGCAACGTTGTTGCCATTGCTACAGGCATCGTGGTGTCACGCTCGT
CGTTTGGTATGGCTTCATTCAGCTCCGGTTCCCAACGATCAAGGCGAGTTACATGATCCCCCATGTTGTG
CAAAAAAGCGGTTAGCTCCTTCGGTCCTCCGATCGTTGTCAGAAGTAAGTTGGCCGCAGTGTTATCACTC
ATGGTTATGGCAGCACTGCATAATTCTCTTACTGTCATGCCATCCGTAAGATGCTTTTCTGTGACTGGTG
AGTACTCAACCAAGTCATTCTGAGAATAGTGTATGCGGCGACCGAGTTGCTCTTGCCCGGCGTCAATACG
GGATAATACCGCGCCACATAGCAGAACTTTAAAAGTGCTCATCATTGGAAAACGTTCTTCGGGGCGAAAA
CTCTCAAGGATCTTACCGCTGTTGAGATCCAGTTCGATGTAACCCACTCGTGCACCCAACTGATCTTCAG
CATCTTTTACTTTCACCAGCGTTTCTGGGTGAGCAAAAACAGGAAGGCAAAATGCCGCAAAAAAGGGAAT
AAGGGCGACACGGAAATGTTGAATACTCATACTCTTCCTTTTTCAATATTATTGAAGCATTTATCAGGGT
TATTGTCTCATGAGCGGATACATATTTGAATGTATTTAGAAAAATAAACAAATAGGGGTTCCGCGCACAT
TTCCCCGAAAAGTGCCACCTGACGTC
Features (pLannotate 1.2.2; 23 found; start..end, strand, type, name):
     36..80      -  misc_feature   bom (fragment): basis of mobility region from pBR322
    235..614     +  enhancer       CMV enhancer: human cytomegalovirus immediate early enhancer
    615..818     +  promoter       CMV promoter: human cytomegalovirus (CMV) immediate early promoter
    814..847     +  LTR            5' LTR (truncated) (fragment): truncated 5' long terminal repeat (LTR) from HIV-1
    863..881     +  promoter       T7 promoter: promoter for bacteriophage T7 RNA polymerase
    911..935     +  protein_bind   attB1: mutant version of attB; recombination site for the Gateway® BP reaction BP Clonase™
    956..2050    +  CDS            WNT9A: WNT9A_HUMAN - Also known as WNT14. Experimental evidence at protein level: Swiss-Prot protein existence level 1. Ligand for members of the frizzled family of seven transmembrane receptors. Functions in the canonical Wnt/beta-catenin signaling pathway. Required for normal timing of IHH expression during embryonic bone development, normal chondrocyte maturation and for normal bone mineralization during embryonic bone development. Plays a redundant role in maintaining joint integrity. From Homo sapiens (Human).
   2076..2100    -  protein_bind   attB2: mutant version of attB; recombination site for the Gateway® BP reaction BP Clonase™
   2126..2167    +  CDS            V5 tag: epitope tag from simian virus 5
   2251..2299    +  polyA_signal   HSV TK poly(A) signal: herpes simplex virus thymidine kinase polyadenylation signal (Cole and Stacy, 1985)
   2390..2406    -  polyA_signal   bGH poly(A) signal (fragment): bovine growth hormone polyadenylation signal
   2501..2929    +  rep_origin     f1 ori (sequence partly withheld): f1 bacteriophage origin of replication; arrow indicates direction of (+) strand synthesis
   2943..3272    +  promoter       SV40 promoter: SV40 enhancer and early promoter
   3339..4130    +  CDS            neo: KKA2_KLEPN - Also known as kan, nptII. Experimental evidence at protein level: Swiss-Prot protein existence level 1. Resistance to kanamycin, neomycin, paromomycin, ribostamycin, butirosin and gentamicin B. From Klebsiella pneumoniae.
   4156..4314    +  CDS            ble (fragment): BLE_KLEPN - Experimental evidence at protein level: Swiss-Prot protein existence level 1. Binding protein with a strong affinity to the bleomycin family of antibiotics. Binds to CL990; an antimitotic-antibiotic compound. From Klebsiella pneumoniae.
   4309..4430    +  polyA_signal   SV40 poly(A) signal: SV40 polyadenylation signal
   4503..4519    -  protein_bind   lac operator: The lac repressor binds to the lac operator to inhibit transcription in E. coli. This inhibition can be relieved by adding lactose or isopropyl-β-D-thiogalactopyranoside (IPTG). lac repressor encoded by lacI
   4527..4557    -  promoter       lac promoter: promoter for the E. coli lac operon
   4572..4593    -  protein_bind   CAP binding site: CAP binding activates transcription in the presence of cAMP. E. coli catabolite activator protein
   4606..4698    -  CDS            lacI (fragment): lac repressor; lacI; The lac repressor binds to the lac operator to inhibit transcription in E. coli. This inhibition can be relieved by adding lactose or isopropyl-β-D-thiogalactopyranoside (IPTG).
   4881..5469    -  rep_origin     ori: high-copy-number ColE1/pMB1/pBR322/pUC origin of replication
   5640..6500    -  CDS            AmpR: β-lactamase; bla; confers resistance to ampicillin, carbenicillin, and related antibiotics
   6501..6605    -  promoter       AmpR promoter: bla
