[The description below was written by a language model from this plasmid's Addgene catalogue record and pLannotate feature annotations shown in this document.]
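Description:
pcDNA-Wnt9A-V5 is a mammalian expression plasmid built on the Invitrogen pcDNA3.2/V5-DEST Gateway destination backbone, carrying the human WNT9A (also called WNT14) open reading frame. The depositor's full sequence is 6,636 nt. That is shorter than the listed size of the empty destination vector, as expected when the Gateway cassette is replaced by a roughly 1.1 kb insert. The catalogue lists the cloning method as restriction enzyme, but the insert is flanked by attB1 and attB2 sites, the scars typical of a Gateway recombination. In bacteria the plasmid replicates from a high-copy ColE1/pUC-type origin and is selected with ampicillin through the β-lactamase gene. An f1 origin is also present. Short lac promoter/operator, lacI, bom, ble and HIV-1 LTR annotations are small fragments or backbone remnants with no evident role in the design.

Expression is driven by the human cytomegalovirus immediate-early enhancer and promoter. A T7 promoter sits just upstream of the insert and also serves as a sequencing primer site. The WNT9A coding sequence carries one recorded silent A-to-G change at position 543 and continues across attB2 to a backbone-encoded C-terminal V5 epitope tag, followed by the HSV thymidine kinase polyadenylation signal. The V5 tag allows the protein to be detected with a single common antibody. A separate cassette of SV40 early promoter, neomycin phosphotransferase gene and SV40 poly(A) signal permits G418 selection of stably transfected mammalian cells. The plasmid belongs to a uniform human Wnt expression library used to compare secretion and signaling activities across Wnt ligands. WNT9A is a Frizzled receptor ligand that acts in canonical Wnt/β-catenin signaling.
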