Addgene plasmid #35937: pcDNA-Wnt9A-V5
Depositing lab: Marian Waterman. Depositing organization: University of California, Irvine. Publication: A uniform human Wnt expression library reveals a shared secretory pathway and unique signaling activities. Najdi R, Proffitt K, Sprowl S, Kaur S, Yu J, Covey TM, Virshup DM, Waterman ML. Differentiation. 2012 Sep;84(2):203-13. doi: 10.1016/j.diff.2012.06.004. Epub 2012 Jul 9. PubMed 22784633.
Backbone
  Vector backbone: pcDNA3.2/V5-DEST
  Backbone manufacturer: Invitrogen
  Backbone size w/o insert (bp): 7711
  Vector type: Mammalian Expression
Growth in bacteria
  Bacterial resistance: Ampicillin, 100 μg/mL
  Growth temperature: 37°C
  Growth strain: DH5alpha
  Copy number: High Copy
Gene/Insert
  Gene/Insert name: Wnt9A (alt name: Wnt9A)
  Species: H. sapiens (human)
  Insert size (bp): 1104
  Mutation: Silent Mutation A (543) --> G
  Entrez Gene: WNT9A (a.k.a. WNT14)
  Promoter: CMV
  Tag / fusion protein: V5 (C terminal on backbone)
  Cloning method: Restriction Enzyme
  Sequencing primers: 5′ T7-FWD; 3′ V5-Reverse
Terms and licenses: Academic/Nonprofit Terms; Industry Terms: Not Available to Industry
How to cite: pcDNA-Wnt9A-V5 was a gift from Marian Waterman (Addgene plasmid # 35937 ; http://n2t.net/addgene:35937 ; RRID:Addgene_35937)
