>Addgene plasmid #35937 | pcDNA-Wnt9A-V5 | addgene partial sequence | sequence record 46174 | TK-pA-R
ACTCATTACTAACCGGTACGCGTAGAATCGAGACCGAGGAGAGGGTTAGGGATAGGCTTACCTTCGAACC
GCGGGCCCTCTAGATCAACCACTTTGTACAAGAAAGCTGGGTCGGCGCGCCCACCCTTCAGAATGCAGCC
CTTGCAGGTGTAGACCTCCTCACGCTGCGTGCACTGCCTGCACTCCACATAGCAGCACCAACGCACCTGG
CACTGGCAGGGCCTTGTCACCACCCGGCTCTGTGTGTTATGGCCGCGGCCACAGCAGATGCTCTCGCAGT
TCTTCTCACGGTGGCACCTACGGCCAGCGGTGCCCGGGGAGAAGCGGCCAGCCAGGCAGAAGCTAGGCGA
GTCATCCAGGTGCACCAGCTCTGGAGTGCGGGGCAGCGGGTCGCTGCCACCTGCCCCCGAGGCACGGCCC
CGTGGTGGGGAGATGGCACCTGCCTCGCCGGCAGCTTCATTGGTGGTGCTGCCCACCTTGAGTGCCGTCT
CATACTTGTGCTTCAGATGCTTGCCCACCTCATGGAAAGGCGCCAACTGCCGCCAGCAGGTCCGCACCGT
GCATGAGCCTGACACGCCGTGGCACTTGCAGGTGGTCTCCACCCCAGCCTTGATCACCTTCACACCCACG
AGGTTGTTGTGGAAGTCCACACGGGCTCGCAGATCCTTGCTTGACCGTCTGCCCAGGAACTCCTTGACGA
ACTTGCTGCTGTACTTAAGGTTGTCTCCGCAGCCCCCCCACTGCCAGGCCTCACGGTTCTCCAGGTCGGG
TGCCTCATCGCAGGTACAGCGCTCCATGCGGCCCGCGCTGCACGCCTTGGCCAGTGCGTGCGTCAGGCCA
GCCGAGGAGATGGCATA
